>Addgene plasmid #156426 | pSBL_DK202 | addgene full sequence | sequence record 306303 | Addgene NGS Result
TTCTCTGTCACAGAATGAAAATTTTTCTGTCATCTCTTCGTTATTAATGTTTGTAATTGACTGAATATCA
ACGCTTATTTGCAGCCTGAATGGCGAATGGG
[124 nt withheld, positions 102-225]
C
[91 nt withheld, positions 227-317]
A
[49 nt withheld, positions 319-367]
CCTTTGACGTTGGAGTCCACGTTCTT
[37 nt withheld, positions 394-430]
ACCCTATCTCGGTCTATTCTTTTGATTTATAAGGGATTTTGCCGATTTCGGCCTATTGGTTAAAAAATGA
GCTGATTTAACAAAAATTTAACGCGAATTTTAACAAAATATTAACGCTTACAATTTAGGTGGCACTTTTC
GGGGAAATGTGCGCGGAACCCCTATTTGTTTATTTTTCTAAATACATTCAAATATGTATCCGCTCATGAG
ACAATAACCCTGATAAATGCTTCAATAATATTGAAAAAGGAAGAGTATGAGTATTCAACATTTCCGTGTC
GCCCTTATTCCCTTTTTTGCGGCATTTTGCCTTCCTGTTTTTGCTCACCCAGAAACGCTGGTGAAAGTAA
AAGATGCTGAAGATCAGTTGGGTGCACGAGTGGGTTACATCGAACTGGATCTCAACAGCGGTAAGATCCT
TGAGAGTTTTCGCCCCGAAGAACGTTTTCCAATGATGAGCACTTTTAAAGTTCTGCTATGTGGCGCGGTA
TTATCCCGTATTGACGCCGGGCAAGAGCAACTCGGTCGCCGCATACACTATTCTCAGAATGACTTGGTTG
AGTACTCACCAGTCACAGAAAAGCATCTTACGGATGGCATGACAGTAAGAGAATTATGCAGTGCTGCCAT
AACCATGAGTGATAACACTGCGGCCAACTTACTTCTGACAACGATCGGAGGACCGAAGGAGCTAACCGCT
TTTTTGCACAACATGGGGGATCATGTAACTCGCCTTGATCGTTGGGAACCGGAGCTGAATGAAGCCATAC
CAAACGACGAGCGTGACACCACGATGCCTGTAGCAATGGCAACAACGTTGCGCAAACTATTAACTGGCGA
ACTACTTACTCTAGCTTCCCGGCAACAATTAATAGACTGGATGGAGGCGGATAAAGTTGCAGGACCACTT
CTGCGCTCGGCCCTTCCGGCTGGCTGGTTTATTGCTGATAAATCTGGAGCCGGTGAGCGTGGGTCTCGCG
GTATCATTGCAGCACTGGGGCCAGATGGTAAGCCCTCCCGTATCGTAGTTATCTACACGACGGGGAGTCA
GGCAACTATGGATGAACGAAATAGACAGATCGCTGAGATAGGTGCCTCACTGATTAAGCATTGGTAACTG
TCAGACCAAGTTTACTCATATATACTTTAGATTGATTTAAAACTTCATTTTTAATTTAAAAGGATCTAGG
TGAAGATCCTTTTTGATAATCTCATGACCAAAATCCCTTAACGTGAGTTTTCGTTCCACTGAGCGTCAGA
CCCCGTAGAAAAGATCAAAGGATCTTCTTGAGATCCTTTTTTTCTGCGCGTAATCTGCTGCTTGCAAACA
AAAAAACCACCGCTACCAGCGGTGGTTTGTTTGCCGGATCAAGAGCTACCAACTCTTTTTCCGAAGGTAA
CTGGCTTCAGCAGAGCGCAGATACCAAATACTGTTCTTCTAGTGTAGCCGTAGTTAGGCCACCACTTCAA
GAACTCTGTAGCACCGCCTACATACCTCGCTCTGCTAATCCTGTTACCAGTGGCTGCTGCCAGTGGCGAT
AAGTCGTGTCTTACCGGGTTGGACTCAAGACGATAGTTACCGGATAAGGCGCAGCGGTCGGGCTGAACGG
GGGGTTCGTGCACACAGCCCAGCTTGGAGCGAACGACCTACACCGAACTGAGATACCTACAGCGTGAGCT
ATGAGAAAGCGCCACGCTTCCCGAAGGGAGAAAGGCGGACAGGTATCCGGTAAGCGGCAGGGTCGGAACA
GGAGAGCGCACGAGGGAGCTTCCAGGGGGAAACGCCTGGTATCTTTATAGTCCTGTCGGGTTTCGCCACC
TCTGACTTGAGCGTCGATTTTTGTGATGCTCGTCAGGGGGGCGGAGCCTATGGAAAAACGCCAGCAACGC
GGCCTTTTTACGGTTCCTGGCCTTTTGCTGGCCTTTTGCTCACATGTTCTTTCCTGCGTTATCCCCTGAT
TCTGTGGATAACCGTATTACCGCCTTTGAGTGAGCTGATACCGCTCGCCGCAGCCGAACGACCGAGCGCA
GCGAGTCAGTGAGCGAGGAAGCGGAAGAGCGCCTGATGCGGTATTTTCTCCTTACGCATCTGTGCGGTAT
TTCACACCGCATAGACCAGCCGCGTAACCTGGCAAAATCGGTTACGGTTGAGTAATAAATGGATGCCCTG
CGTAAGCGGGTGTGGGCGGACAATAAAGTCTTAAACTGAACAAAATAGATCTAAACTATGACAATAAAGT
CTTAAACTAGACAGAATAGTTGTAAACTGAAATCAGTCCAGTTATGCTGTGAAAAAGCATACTGGACTTT
TGTTATGGCTAAAGCAAACTCTTCATTTTCTGAAGTGCAAATTGCCCGTCGTATTAAAGAGGGGCGTGGC
CAAGGGCATGGTAAAGACTATATTCGCGGCGTTGTGACAATTTACCGAACAACTCCGCGGCCGGGAAGCC
GATCTCGGCTTGAACGAATTGTTAGGTGGCGGTACTTGGGTCGATATCAAAGTGCATCACTTCTTCCCGT
ATGCCCAACTTTGTATAGAGAGCCACTGCGGGATCGTCACCGTAATCTGCTTGCACGTAGATCACATAAG
CACCAAGCGCGTTGGCCTCATGCTTGAGGAGATTGATGAGCGCGGTGGCAATGCCCTGCCTCCGGTGCTC
GCCGGAGACTGCGAGATCATAGATATAGATCTCACTACGCGGCTGCTCAAACTTGGGCAGAACGTAAGCC
GCGAGAGCGCCAACAACCGCTTCTTGGTCGAAGGCAGCAAGCGCGATGAATGTCTTACTACGGAGCAAGT
TCCCGAGGTAATCGGAGTCCGGCTGATGTTGGGAGTAGGTGGCTACGTCTCCGAACTCACGACCGAAAAG
ATCAAGAGCAGCCCGCATGGATTTGACTTGGTCAGGGCCGAGCCTACATGTGCGAATGATGCCCATACTT
GAGCCACCTAACTTTGTTTTAGGGCGACTGCCCTGCTGCGTAACATCGTTGCTGCTGCGTAACATCGTTG
CTGCTCCATAACATCAAACATCGACCCACGGCGTAACGCGCTTGCTGCTTGGATGCCCGAGGCATAGACT
GTACAAAAAAACAGTCATAACAAGCCATGAAAACCGCCACTGCGCCGTTACCACCGCTGCGTTCGGTCAA
GGTTCTGGACCAGTTGCGTGATCGCATACGCTACTTGCATTACAGTTTACGAACCGAACAGGCTTATGTC
AACTGGGTTCGTGCCTTCATCCGTTTCCACGGTGTGCGTCACCCGGCAACCTTGGGCAGCAGCGAAGTCG
AGGCATTTCTGTCCTGGCTGGCGAACGAGCGCAAGGTTTCGGTCTCCACGCATCGTCAGGCATTGGCGGC
CTTGCTGTTCTTCTACGGCAAGGTGCTGTGCACGGATCTGCCCTTGCTTCAGGAGATCGGTAGACCTCGG
CCGTCGCGGCGCTTGCCGGTGGTGCTGACCCCGGATGAAGTGGTTCGCATCCTCGGTTTTCTGGAAGGCG
AGCATCGTTTGTTCGCCCAGGACTCTAGCTATAGTTCTAGTGGTTGGCTACAGCTTTGTTTAAACAAAGC
TGGCTATGGCAGGGCTTGCCGCCCCGACGTTGGCTGCGAGCCCTGGGCCTTCACCCGAACTTGGGGGTTG
GGGTGGGGAAAAGGAAGAAACGCGGGCGTATTGGTCCCAATGGGGTCTCGGTGGGGTATCGACAGAGTGC
CAGCCCTGGGACCGAACCCCGCGTTTATGAACAAACGACCCAACACCCGTGCGTTTTATTCTGTCTTTTT
ATTGCCGTCATAGCGCGGGTTCCTTCCGGTATTGTCTCCTTCCGTGTTTCAGTTAGCCTCCCCCATCTCC
CGGTACCGCATGCTATGCATCAGCTGCTAGCACCATGGCTCGATCGAGATCCCGGGTGATCAAGTCTTCG
TCGAGTGATTGTAAATAAAATGTAATTTACAGTATAGTATTTTAATTAATATACAAATGATTTGATAATA
ATTCTTATTTAACTATAATATATTGTGTTGGGTTGAATTAAAGGTCCGTATACTAGTATCGATTCGCGAC
CTACTCCGGAATATTAATAGATCATGGAGATAATTAAAATGATAACCATCTCGCAAATAAATAAGTATTT
TACTGTTTTCGTAACAGTTTTGTAATAAAAAAACCTATAAATATTCCGGATTATTCATACCGTCCCACCA
TCGGGCGCGGATCCTCAATATTGGCCATTAGCCATATTATTCATTGGTTATATAGCATAAATCAATATTG
GCTATTGGCCATTGCATACGTTGTATCTATATCATAATATGTACATTTATATTGGCTCATGTCCAATATG
ACCGCCATGTTGGCATTGATTATTGACTAGTTATTAATAGTAATCAATTACGGGGTCATTAGTTCATAGC
CCATATATGGAGTTCCGCGTTACATAACTTACGGTAAATGGCCCGCCTGGCTGACCGCCCAACGACCCCC
GCCCATTGACGTCAATAATGACGTATGTTCCCATAGTAACGCCAATAGGGACTTTCCATTGACGTCAATG
GGTGGAGTATTTACGGTAAACTGCCCACTTGGCAGTACATCAAGTGTATCATATGCCAAGTCCGCCCCCT
ATTGACGTCAATGACGGTAAATGGCCCGCCTGGCATTATGCCCAGTACATGACCTTACGGGACTTTCCTA
CTTGGCAGTACATCTACGTATTAGTCATCGCTATTACCATGGTGATGCGGTTTTGGCAGTACACCAATGG
GCGTGGATAGCGGTTTGACTCACGGGGATTTCCAAGTCTCCACCCCATTGACGTCAATGGGAGTTTGTTT
TGGCACCAAAATCAACGGGACTTTCCAAAATGTCGTAATAACCCCGCCCCGTTGACGCAAATGGGCGGTA
GGCGTGTACGGTGGGAGGTCTATATAAGCAGAGCTCGTTTAGTGAACCGTCAGATCACTAGAAGCTTTAT
TGCGGTAGTTTATCACAGTTAAATTGCTAACGCAGTCAGTGCTTCTGACACAACAGTCTCGAACTTAAGC
TGCAGAAGTTGGTCGTGAGGCACTGGGCAGGTAAGTATCAAGGTTACAAGACAGGTTTAAGGAGACCAAT
AGAAACTGGGCTTGTCGAGACAGAGAAGACTCTTGCGTTTCTGATAGGCACCTATTGGTCTTACTGACAT
CCACTTTGCCTTTCTCTCCACAGGTGTCCACTCCCAGTTCAATTACAGCTCTTAAGGGATCCCGGTCCGA
AGCGCGCTAGCCTCGAGCCACCATGCCATTCGGTTGGTTGATAGTTGGTGTTGCGTTGCTTGCAGTCTTT
CAGTCAGCTTCTAAGATAATCACTCTGAAGAAGCGTTGGCAACTGGCGCTCTCAAAAGGCGTTCACTTCG
TGTGCAACCTCCTGTTGCTCTTTGTCACCGTTTACTCACATCTCTTGCTTGTTGCTGCTGGCCTGGAAGC
TCCCTTCCTTTACCTGTACGCTCTGGTCTATTTTCTGCAGAGCATAAATTTTGTCAGGATAATAATGAGA
CTGTGGCTTTGTTGGAAATGCCGCTCCAAGAACCCGCTTTTGTACGATGCCAATTACTTCCTGTGTTGGC
ATACGAATTGCTACGACTACTGTATTCCGTATAATAGCGTCACTTCTTCAATCGTGATAACGTCCGGTGA
CGGTACAACATCACCTATTTCTGAACACGATTACCAAATAGGTGGCTACACCGAGAAATGGGAGAGTGGA
GTCAAAGATTGTGTAGTGCTGCACTCATATTTTACCTCGGATTATTATCAACTCTACTCAACACAGTTGT
CTACTGATACAGGAGTTGAGCACGTAACATTTTTCATTTACAATAAAATTGTGGACGAACCCGAGGAGCA
TGTACAGATTCATACTATCGACGGTAGCAGCGGTGTCGTGAACCCCGTTATGGAGCCAATTTACGACGAA
CCCACCACGACAACATCCGTCCCCCTGTCGAATTCTTTGGAAGTTTTGTTTCAAGGTCCAACTGCTGCCG
CCGCTGTGAGCAAGGGCGAGGAGCTGTTCACCGGGGTGGTGCCCATCCTGGTCGAGCTGGACGGCGACGT
AAACGGCCACAAGTTCAGCGTGTCCGGCGAGGGCGAGGGCGATGCCACCTACGGCAAGCTGACCCTGAAG
TTCATCTGCACCACCGGCAAGCTGCCCGTGCCCTGGCCCACCCTCGTGACCACCCTGACCTACGGCGTGC
AGTGCTTCAGCCGCTACCCCGACCACATGAAGCAGCACGACTTCTTCAAGTCCGCCATGCCCGAAGGCTA
CGTCCAGGAGCGCACCATCTTCTTCAAGGACGACGGCAACTACAAGACCCGCGCCGAGGTGAAGTTCGAG
GGCGACACCCTGGTGAACCGCATCGAGCTGAAGGGCATCGACTTCAAGGAGGACGGCAACATCCTGGGGC
ACAAGCTGGAGTACAACTACAACAGCCACAACGTCTATATCATGGCCGACAAGCAGAAGAACGGCATCAA
GGTGAACTTCAAGATCCGCCACAACATCGAGGACGGCAGCGTGCAGCTCGCCGACCACTACCAGCAGAAC
ACCCCCATCGGCGACGGCCCCGTGCTGCTGCCCGACAACCACTACCTGAGCACCCAGTCCAAGCTGAGCA
AAGACCCCAACGAGAAGCGCGATCACATGGTCCTGCTGGAGTTCGTGACCGCCGCCGGGATCACTCTCGG
CATGGACGAGCTGTACAAGTCCGGAGGTGGTCACCATCACCATCACCACCATCACCATCACTAATAGTCT
AGAACAAAAACTCATCTCAGAAGAGGATCTGAATAGCGCCGTCGACGAGCTCACTAGTCGCGGCCGCTTT
CGAATCTAGAGCCTGCAGTCTCGACAAGCTTAATCAACCTCTGGATTACAAAATTTGTGAAAGATTGACT
GGTATTCTTAACTATGTTGCTCCTTTTACGCTATGTGGATACGCTGCTTTAATGCCTTTGTATCATGCTA
TTGCTTCCCGTATGGCTTTCATTTTCTCCTCCTTGTATAAATCCTGGTTGCTGTCTCTTTATGAGGAGTT
GTGGCCCGTTGTCAGGCAACGTGGCGTGGTGTGCACTGTGTTTGCTGACGCAACCCCCACTGGTTGGGGC
ATTGCCACCACCTGTCAGCTCCTTTCCGGGACTTTCGCTTTCCCCCTCCCTATTGCCACGGCGGAACTCA
TCGCCGCCTGCCTTGCCCGCTGCTGGACAGGGGCTCGGCTGTTGGGCACTGACAATTCCGTGGTGTTGTC
GGGGAAGCTGACGTCCTTTCCATGGCTGCTCGCCTGTGTTGCCACCTGGATTCTGCGCGGGACGTCCTTC
TGCTACGTCCCTTCGGCCCTCAATCCAGCGGACCTTCCTTCCCGCGGCCTGCTGCCGGCTCTGCGGCCTC
TTCCGCGTCTTCGCCTTCGCCCTCAGACGAGTCGGATCTCCCTTTGGGCCGCCTCCCCGCCTGAAGCTTG
TCGAGAAGTACTAGAGGATCATAATCAGCCATACCACATTTGTAGAGGTTTTACTTGCTTTAAAAAACCT
CCCACACCTCCCCCTGAACCTGAAACATAAAATGAATGCAATTGTTGTTGTTAACTTGTTTATTGCAGCT
TATAATGGTTACAAATAAAGCAATAGCATCACAAATTTCACAAATAAAGCATTTTTTTCACTGCATTCTA
GTTGTGGTTTGTCCAAACTCATCAATGTATCTTATCATGTCTGGATCTGATCACTGCTTGAGCCTAGGAG
ATCCGAACCAGATAAGTGAAATCTAGTTCCAAACTATTTTGTCATTTTTAATTTTCGTATTAGCTTACGA
CGCTACACCCAGTTCCCATCTATTTTGTCACTCTTCCCTAAATAATCCTTAAAAACTCCATTTCCACCCC
TCCCAGTTCCCAACTATTTTGTCCGCCCACAGCGGGGCATTTTTCTTCCTGTTATGTTTTTAATCAAACA
TCCTGCCAACTCCATGTGACAAACCGTCATCTTCGGCTACTTT
Features (pLannotate 1.2.2; 23 found; start..end, strand, type, name):
     81..97      +  CDS            lacZα (fragment): LacZα fragment of β-galactosidase; lacZ fragment
    102..556     +  rep_origin     f1 ori (sequence partly withheld): f1 bacteriophage origin of replication; arrow indicates direction of (+) strand synthesis
    582..686     +  promoter       AmpR promoter: bla
    687..1547    +  CDS            AmpR: β-lactamase; bla; confers resistance to ampicillin, carbenicillin, and related antibiotics
   1718..2306    +  rep_origin     ori: high-copy-number ColE1/pMB1/pBR322/pUC origin of replication
   2492..2543    -  misc_feature   bom (fragment): basis of mobility region from pBR322
   2611..2835    -  mobile_element Tn7R: mini-Tn7 element (right end of the Tn7 transposon) Tn7
   2902..3435    -  CDS            GmR: gentamycin acetyltransferase; aacC1; confers resistance to gentamycin
   3624..3652    -  promoter       Pc promoter: intI1 (promoter lies within the coding sequence); class 1 integron promoter
   3630..3977    -  CDS            YPR2_ECOLX (fragment): Protein predicted: Swiss-Prot protein existence level 4. From Escherichia coli.
   4169..4217    -  polyA_signal   HSV TK poly(A) signal: herpes simplex virus thymidine kinase polyadenylation signal (Cole and Stacy, 1985)
   4357..4466    -  promoter       p10 promoter: baculovirus promoter for expression in insect cells
   4511..4602    +  promoter       polyhedrin promoter: polh from Autographa californica; promoter for the baculovirus polyhedrin gene
   4784..5161    +  enhancer       CMV enhancer: human cytomegalovirus immediate early enhancer
   5163..5362    +  promoter       CMV promoter: human cytomegalovirus (CMV) immediate early promoter
   5501..5633    +  intron         chimeric intron: chimera between introns from human β-globin and immunoglobulin heavy chain genes
   5637..6407    +  CDS            AP3A_SARS2 (fragment): Experimental evidence at protein level: Swiss-Prot protein existence level 1. Plays a role in virus egress via lysosomal trafficking (PubMed:33157038, PubMed:33422265). Forms homotetrameric ion channels (viroporin) localized at endosomes and lysosomes, that may induce deacidification of lysosomes thereby allowing safe virion egress through lysosomal trafficking (By similarity) (PubMed:33157038, PubMed:33422265). Also blocks formation of autolysosomes through binding and sequestering host TMUB1/HOPS on late endosomes. This prevents fusion of autophagosomes with lysosomes, disrupting autophagy a
   6456..7169    +  CDS            mEGFP: mEGFP is a basic (constitutively fluorescent) green fluorescent protein published in 2002, derived from Aequorea victoria. It has moderate acid sensitivity.
   7182..7198    +  CDS            6xHis (fragment): 6xHis affinity tag
   7322..7910    +  misc_feature   WPRE: woodchuck hepatitis virus posttranscriptional regulatory element
   7937..8020    +  CDS            large T antigen (fragment): large T antigen from SV40 (simian virus 40)
   8043..8177    +  polyA_signal   SV40 poly(A) signal: SV40 polyadenylation signal
   8206..8371    -  mobile_element Tn7L: mini-Tn7 element (left end of the Tn7 transposon) Tn7
