[The description below was written by a language model from this plasmid's Addgene catalogue record and pLannotate feature annotations shown in this document.]
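Description:
pSBL_DK202 is a mammalian expression and BacMam transfer plasmid derived from the pEG BacMam backbone. It carries an N-terminally truncated SARS-CoV-2 3a protein (residues 42–275) fused at its C terminus to EGFP and a His tag. It is propagated in E. coli as a high-copy plasmid through a ColE1/pUC-type origin with ampicillin selection (AmpR), and it also contains an f1 phage origin.

The expression cassette is driven by the human CMV immediate-early enhancer and promoter, followed by a chimeric β-globin/immunoglobulin intron that promotes efficient processing of the transcript. The 3a coding fragment was cloned between XhoI and EcoRI sites and reads into a green fluorescent protein, which the catalogue lists as EGFP and the feature table annotates as the monomeric mEGFP variant. A histidine affinity tag follows the fluorescent protein. Downstream, a WPRE enhances transcript stability and expression, and an SV40 polyadenylation signal terminates the message.

The whole cassette, together with a gentamicin resistance gene under the Pc promoter, lies between the Tn7R and Tn7L ends of a mini-Tn7 element. This arrangement allows site-specific transposition into a baculovirus bacmid, with gentamicin selecting for recombinants. Polyhedrin and p10 baculoviral promoters and an HSV TK poly(A) signal inherited from the backbone are also present.

The plasmid can be transfected directly into mammalian cells or used to generate bacmids and baculovirus for transducing mammalian cells. The fluorescent fusion lets expression be monitored and the His tag provides an affinity handle. The construct is associated with cryo-EM structural work on the 3a ion channel.
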