Addgene plasmid #156426: pSBL_DK202
Purpose: Mammalian expression of 3a delta N(aa 42-275)-EGFP with CMV promoter, can be used for transfection or used to generate bacmids for baculoviral infection of mammalian cells
Depositing lab: Stephen Brohawn. Publication: Cryo-EM structure of the SARS-CoV-2 3a ion channel in lipid nanodiscs. Kern DM, Sorum B, Mali SS, Hoel CM, Sridharan S, Remis JP, Toso DB, Kotecha A, Bautista DM, Brohawn SG. bioRxiv [Preprint]. 2021 Jan 26:2020.06.17.156554. doi: 10.1101/2020.06.17.156554. PubMed 32587976.
Backbone
  Vector backbone: Derived from pEG BacMam
  Backbone manufacturer: Eric Gouaux Lab
  Vector type: Mammalian Expression
  Selectable markers: Gentamicin
Growth in bacteria
  Bacterial resistance: Ampicillin, 100 μg/mL
  Growth temperature: 37°C
  Growth strain: NEB Stable
  Copy number: High Copy
Gene/Insert
  Gene/Insert name: SARS-CoV-2 3a protein (aa 42-275)
  Species: SARS-CoV-2
  Mutation: aa 42-275
  Promoter: CMV
  Tag / fusion protein: EGFP-His (C terminal on backbone)
  Cloning method: Restriction Enzyme; 5′ cloning site XhoI (not destroyed); 3′ cloning site EcoRI (not destroyed)
  Sequencing primers: 5′ CMV Forward; 3′ EGFP-N
Resource information
  A portion of this plasmid was derived from a plasmid made by: IDT Gene Block
Terms and licenses: Academic/Nonprofit Terms; Industry Terms: Not Available to Industry
Depositor comments: Please visit https://www.biorxiv.org/lookup/doi/10.1101/2020.06.17.156554 for bioRxiv preprint.
How to cite: pSBL_DK202 was a gift from Stephen Brohawn (Addgene plasmid # 156426 ; http://n2t.net/addgene:156426 ; RRID:Addgene_156426)
